Addgene plasmid #171902: pStA0::SPLc47-RBSc123
Purpose: Promoter SPLc47 and RBSc123 in pStA0
Depositing lab: John Heap. Depositing organization: Imperial College London. Publication: Combinatorial assembly platform enabling engineering of genetically stable metabolic pathways in cyanobacteria. Taylor GM, Hitchcock A, Heap JT. Nucleic Acids Res. 2021 Dec 2;49(21):e123. doi: 10.1093/nar/gkab791. PubMed 34554258.
Backbone
  Vector backbone: pStA0
  Vector type: Synthetic Biology
Growth in bacteria
  Bacterial resistance: Ampicillin, 100 μg/mL
  Growth temperature: 37°C
  Growth strain: DH5alpha
  Copy number: High Copy
Gene/Insert
  Gene/Insert name: Promoter SPLc47 and RBSc123
  Species: Synthetic
  Mutation: N/A
  Cloning method: Unknown
Terms and licenses: Academic/Nonprofit Terms; Industry Terms: Not Available to Industry
Depositor comments: Please visit https://www.biorxiv.org/content/10.1101/2020.03.11.983833v1 for bioRxiv preprint.
How to cite: pStA0::SPLc47-RBSc123 was a gift from John Heap (Addgene plasmid # 171902 ; http://n2t.net/addgene:171902 ; RRID:Addgene_171902)
