[The description below was written by a language model from this plasmid's Addgene catalogue record and pLannotate feature annotations shown in this document.]
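Description:
pStA0::SPLc47-RBSc123 is a small (about 2.3 kb) synthetic-biology part plasmid built on the pStA0 backbone. It carries a synthetic promoter, SPLc47, paired with a synthetic ribosome-binding site, RBSc123. It is maintained in E. coli through a high-copy ColE1/pUC-type origin of replication and selected with ampicillin via the bla β-lactamase gene, which is driven by its own AmpR promoter. These two elements make up most of the plasmid, which is consistent with a minimal storage vector rather than an expression construct carrying a gene of interest.

Besides the marker and origin, the automated annotation finds only two transcription terminators, the phage lambda t0 terminator and the E. coli rrnB T1 terminator. The rrnB T1 terminator lies on the opposite strand and spans the sequence numbering origin. Short unannotated stretches lie between and beside these terminators. The promoter–RBS insert is itself not annotated, being a bespoke synthetic sequence, so its exact position cannot be read from the table. It presumably sits in one of these gaps, where terminators would help insulate it from read-through to or from the backbone.

No coding sequence, reporter or tag is recorded, and the cloning method is listed as unknown. The associated work describes a combinatorial assembly platform for engineering genetically stable metabolic pathways in cyanobacteria. The plasmid therefore appears to serve as one member of a library of promoter and RBS parts that can be combined with coding sequences to vary expression levels. The record does not state the strength of SPLc47 or RBSc123, or the assembly chemistry used.
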