Features (pLannotate 1.2.2; 5 found; start..end, strand, type, name):
    144..248     +  promoter       AmpR promoter: bla
    249..1109    +  CDS            AmpR: β-lactamase; bla; confers resistance to ampicillin, carbenicillin, and related antibiotics
   1280..1868    +  rep_origin     ori: high-copy-number ColE1/pMB1/pBR322/pUC origin of replication
   2026..2120    +  terminator     lambda t0 terminator: transcription terminator from phage lambda
   2246..45      -  terminator     rrnB T1 terminator (across the origin): Escherichia coli rrnB; transcription terminator T1 from the E. coli rrnB gene
>Addgene plasmid #171902 | pStA0::SPLc47-RBSc123 | addgene full sequence | sequence record 354694 | Addgene NGS Result
AAAACGAAAGGCCCAGTCTTTCGACTGAGCCTTTCGTTTTATTTGATGCCCGAAAGGGCCTCGTGATACG
CCTATTTTTATAGGTTAATGTCATGATAATAATGGTTTCTTAGACGTCAGGTGGCACTTTTCGGGGAAAT
GTGCGCGGAACCCCTATTTGTTTATTTTTCTAAATACATTCAAATATGTATCCGCTCATGAGACAATAAC
CCTGATAAATGCTTCAATAATATTGAAAAAGGAAGAGTATGAGTATTCAACATTTCCGTGTCGCCCTTAT
TCCCTTTTTTGCGGCATTTTGCCTTCCTGTTTTTGCTCACCCAGAAACGCTGGTGAAAGTAAAAGATGCT
GAAGATCAGTTGGGTGCACGAGTGGGTTACATCGAACTGGATCTCAACAGCGGTAAGATCCTTGAGAGTT
TTCGCCCCGAAGAACGTTTTCCAATGATGAGCACTTTTAAAGTTCTGCTATGTGGCGCGGTATTATCCCG
TATTGACGCCGGGCAAGAGCAACTCGGTCGCCGCATACACTATTCTCAGAATGACTTGGTTGAGTACTCA
CCAGTCACAGAAAAGCATCTTACGGATGGCATGACAGTAAGAGAATTATGCAGTGCTGCCATAACCATGA
GTGATAACACTGCGGCCAACTTACTTCTGACAACGATCGGAGGACCGAAGGAGCTAACCGCTTTTTTGCA
CAACATGGGGGATCATGTAACTCGCCTTGATCGTTGGGAACCGGAGCTGAATGAAGCCATACCAAACGAC
GAGCGTGACACCACGATGCCTGTAGCAATGGCAACAACGTTGCGCAAACTATTAACTGGCGAACTACTTA
CTCTAGCTTCCCGGCAACAATTAATAGACTGGATGGAGGCGGATAAAGTTGCAGGACCACTTCTGCGCTC
GGCCCTTCCGGCTGGCTGGTTTATTGCTGATAAATCTGGAGCCGGTGAGCGTGGGTCCCGCGGTATCATT
GCAGCACTGGGGCCAGATGGTAAGCCCTCCCGTATCGTAGTTATCTACACGACGGGGAGTCAGGCAACTA
TGGATGAACGAAATAGACAGATCGCTGAGATAGGTGCCTCACTGATTAAGCATTGGTAACTGTCAGACCA
AGTTTACTCATATATACTTTAGATTGATTTAAAACTTCATTTTTAATTTAAAAGGATCTAGGTGAAGATC
CTTTTTGATAATCTCATGACCAAAATCCCTTAACGTGAGTTTTCGTTCCACTGAGCGTCAGACCCCGTAG
AAAAGATCAAAGGATCTTCTTGAGATCCTTTTTTTCTGCGCGTAATCTGCTGCTTGCAAACAAAAAAACC
ACCGCTACCAGCGGTGGTTTGTTTGCCGGATCAAGAGCTACCAACTCTTTTTCCGAAGGTAACTGGCTTC
AGCAGAGCGCAGATACCAAATACTGTTCTTCTAGTGTAGCCGTAGTTAGGCCACCACTTCAAGAACTCTG
TAGCACCGCCTACATACCTCGCTCTGCTAATCCTGTTACCAGTGGCTGCTGCCAGTGGCGATAAGTCGTG
TCTTACCGGGTTGGACTCAAGACGATAGTTACCGGATAAGGCGCAGCGGTCGGGCTGAACGGGGGGTTCG
TGCACACAGCCCAGCTTGGAGCGAACGACCTACACCGAACTGAGATACCTACAGCGTGAGCTATGAGAAA
GCGCCACGCTTCCCGAAGGGAGAAAGGCGGACAGGTATCCGGTAAGCGGCAGGGTCGGAACAGGAGAGCG
CACGAGGGAGCTTCCAGGGGGAAACGCCTGGTATCTTTATAGTCCTGTCGGGTTTCGCCACCTCTGACTT
GAGCGTCGATTTTTGTGATGCTCGTCAGGGGGGCGGAGCCTATGGAAAAACGCCAGCAACGCGGCCTTTT
TACGGTTCCTGGCCTTTTGCTGGCCTTTTGCTCACATGTTCTTTCCTGCGTTATCCCCTGATTCTGTGGA
TAACCGTATTACCGCCTTTGAGTGAGCTGATACCGCTCGCCGCAGCCGAACGACCGAGCGCCTTGGACTC
CTGTTGATAGATCCAGTAATGACCTCAGAACTCCATCTGGATTTGTTCAGAACGCTCGGTTGCCGCCGGG
CGTTTTTTATTGGTGAGAATCCAGTGTGGCTCTTCACAGGTGACGTCTATTGACAGCCAGGAGTTACCGA
GATATAATGGAATATGTGTAGGTCCCACCAAAGGAGGTCTGTAATGTGAAGAGCGTAAGACCTCTAGGGC
GGCGGATTTGTCCTACTCAGGAGAGCGTTCACCGACAAACAACAGAT
